Addgene plasmid #202740: mCherry-Mss4D636K-Kina
Purpose: expresses fluorescent protein-tagged enzyme
Depositing lab: Gerry Hammond. Depositing organization: University of Pittsburgh (University, School of Medicine, and Cancer Institute). Publication: A novel homeostatic mechanism tunes PI(4,5)P2-dependent signaling at the plasma membrane. Wills RC, Doyle CP, Zewe JP, Pacheco J, Hansen SD, Hammond GRV. J Cell Sci. 2023 Aug 3:jcs.261494. doi: 10.1242/jcs.261494. PubMed 37534432.
Backbone
  Vector backbone: pmCherry-C1
  Vector type: Mammalian Expression
Growth in bacteria
  Bacterial resistance: Kanamycin, 50 μg/mL
  Growth temperature: 37°C
  Growth strain: DH5alpha
  Copy number: High Copy
Gene/Insert
  Gene/Insert name: mCherry:S. cerevisiae Mss4 (377-756)(D636K)
  Species: H. sapiens (human)
  Entrez Gene: MSS4 (a.k.a. YDR208W)
  Cloning method: Gibson Cloning
Terms and licenses: Academic/Nonprofit Terms; Industry Terms: Not Available to Industry
Depositor comments: Please visit https://www.biorxiv.org/content/10.1101/2022.06.30.498262v3 for bioRxiv preprint.
How to cite: mCherry-Mss4D636K-Kina was a gift from Gerry Hammond (Addgene plasmid # 202740 ; http://n2t.net/addgene:202740 ; RRID:Addgene_202740)
