[The description below was written by a language model from this plasmid's Addgene catalogue record and pLannotate feature annotations shown in this document.]
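Description:
mCherry-Mss4D636K-Kina is a mammalian expression plasmid built on the pmCherry-C1 backbone that produces a red fluorescent protein fused to a fragment of the yeast lipid kinase Mss4. It is maintained in E. coli through a high-copy ColE1/pUC-type origin and selected with kanamycin. The NeoR/KanR gene (Tn5 aminoglycoside phosphotransferase) sits behind both a bacterial bla promoter and the SV40 enhancer/early promoter, and is terminated by the HSV TK polyadenylation signal. The same marker can therefore confer G418 resistance in mammalian cells. An f1 origin is also present. The short RSF ori, ble, bGH poly(A) and SV40 large T antigen fragments in the table look like partial annotation matches to backbone sequence rather than functional parts.

The expression cassette uses the human CMV immediate-early enhancer and promoter to drive mCherry. This is joined in frame, through residual multiple cloning site sequence, to residues 377–756 of Saccharomyces cerevisiae Mss4 carrying a D636K substitution, followed by the SV40 polyadenylation signal. The insert was assembled by Gibson cloning. Mss4 is a phosphatidylinositol 4-phosphate 5-kinase that generates PI(4,5)P2, and the construct name suggests the fragment corresponds to its kinase domain. The record does not state the effect of D636K on the enzyme. The catalogue lists the insert species as human, but the insert name, gene entry and feature annotation all identify the sequence as yeast.

The stated purpose is simply expression of a fluorescent protein-tagged enzyme. The associated study concerns homeostatic control of PI(4,5)P2-dependent signalling at the plasma membrane, so the plasmid likely serves to express and visualise this Mss4 variant in transfected mammalian cells.
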