Features (pLannotate 1.2.2; 16 found; start..end, strand, type, name):
      1..28      +  rep_origin     RSF ori (fragment): Plasmids containing the RSF 1030 origin of replication can be propagated in E. coli cells that contain additional plasmids with compatible origins.
     96..399     +  enhancer       CMV enhancer: human cytomegalovirus immediate early enhancer
    400..603     +  promoter       CMV promoter: human cytomegalovirus (CMV) immediate early promoter
    648..1355    +  CDS            mCherry: mCherry is a basic (constitutively fluorescent) red fluorescent protein published in 2004, derived from Discosoma sp.. It is reported to be a very rapidly-maturing monomer with low acid sensitivity.
   1356..1409    +  misc_feature   MCS (fragment): multiple cloning site
   1410..2561    +  CDS            MSS4 (fragment): MSS4_YEAST - Experimental evidence at protein level: Swiss-Prot protein existence level 1. Catalyzes the phosphorylation of phosphatidylinositol 4- phosphate on the fifth hydroxyl of the myo-inositol ring, to form phosphatidylinositol 4,5-bisphosphate. Acts downstream of STT4, but in a pathway that does not involve PKC1. May be involved in the organization of the actin cytoskeleton. From Saccharomyces cerevisiae (strain ATCC 204508 / S288c) (Baker's yeast).
   2577..2661    +  CDS            large T antigen (fragment): large T antigen from SV40 (simian virus 40)
   2684..2805    +  polyA_signal   SV40 poly(A) signal: SV40 polyadenylation signal
   2839..3267    -  rep_origin     f1 ori (sequence partly withheld): f1 bacteriophage origin of replication; arrow indicates direction of (+) strand synthesis
   3294..3398    +  promoter       AmpR promoter: bla
   3400..3757    +  promoter       SV40 promoter: SV40 enhancer and early promoter
   3792..4586    +  CDS            NeoR/KanR: aminoglycoside phosphotransferase from Tn5; aph(3')-II (or nptII); confers resistance to neomycin, kanamycin, and G418 (Geneticin®)
   4607..4759    +  CDS            ble (fragment): BLE_KLEPN - Experimental evidence at protein level: Swiss-Prot protein existence level 1. Binding protein with a strong affinity to the bleomycin family of antibiotics. Binds to CL990; an antimitotic-antibiotic compound. From Klebsiella pneumoniae.
   4818..4865    +  polyA_signal   HSV TK poly(A) signal: herpes simplex virus thymidine kinase polyadenylation signal (Cole and Stacy, 1985)
   4956..4972    -  polyA_signal   bGH poly(A) signal (fragment): bovine growth hormone polyadenylation signal
   5194..5782    +  rep_origin     ori: high-copy-number ColE1/pMB1/pBR322/pUC origin of replication
>Addgene plasmid #202740 | mCherry-Mss4D636K-Kina | addgene full sequence | sequence record 399142 | Addgene NGS Result
CTGATTCTGTGGATAACCGTATTACCGCCATGCATTAGTTATTAATAGTAATCAATTACGGGGTCATTAG
TTCATAGCCCATATATGGAGTTCCGCGTTACATAACTTACGGTAAATGGCCCGCCTGGCTGACCGCCCAA
CGACCCCCGCCCATTGACGTCAATAATGACGTATGTTCCCATAGTAACGCCAATAGGGACTTTCCATTGA
CGTCAATGGGTGGAGTATTTACGGTAAACTGCCCACTTGGCAGTACATCAAGTGTATCATATGCCAAGTA
CGCCCCCTATTGACGTCAATGACGGTAAATGGCCCGCCTGGCATTATGCCCAGTACATGACCTTATGGGA
CTTTCCTACTTGGCAGTACATCTACGTATTAGTCATCGCTATTACCATGGTGATGCGGTTTTGGCAGTAC
ATCAATGGGCGTGGATAGCGGTTTGACTCACGGGGATTTCCAAGTCTCCACCCCATTGACGTCAATGGGA
GTTTGTTTTGGCACCAAAATCAACGGGACTTTCCAAAATGTCGTAACAACTCCGCCCCATTGACGCAAAT
GGGCGGTAGGCGTGTACGGTGGGAGGTCTATATAAGCAGAGCTGGTTTAGTGAACCGTCAGATCCGCTAG
CGCTACCGGTCGCCACCATGGTGAGCAAGGGCGAGGAGGATAACATGGCCATCATCAAGGAGTTCATGCG
CTTCAAGGTGCACATGGAGGGCTCCGTGAACGGCCACGAGTTCGAGATCGAGGGCGAGGGCGAGGGCCGC
CCCTACGAGGGCACCCAGACCGCCAAGCTGAAGGTGACCAAGGGTGGCCCCCTGCCCTTCGCCTGGGACA
TCCTGTCCCCTCAGTTCATGTACGGCTCCAAGGCCTACGTGAAGCACCCCGCCGACATCCCCGACTACTT
GAAGCTGTCCTTCCCCGAGGGCTTCAAGTGGGAGCGCGTGATGAACTTCGAGGACGGCGGCGTGGTGACC
GTGACCCAGGACTCCTCCCTGCAGGACGGCGAGTTCATCTACAAGGTGAAGCTGCGCGGCACCAACTTCC
CCTCCGACGGCCCCGTAATGCAGAAGAAGACCATGGGCTGGGAGGCCTCCTCCGAGCGGATGTACCCCGA
GGACGGCGCCCTGAAGGGCGAGATCAAGCAGAGGCTGAAGCTGAAGGACGGCGGCCACTACGACGCTGAG
GTCAAGACCACCTACAAGGCCAAGAAGCCCGTGCAGCTGCCCGGCGCCTACAACGTCAACATCAAGTTGG
ACATCACCTCCCACAACGAGGACTACACCATCGTGGAACAGTACGAACGCGCCGAGGGCCGCCACTCCAC
CGGCGGCATGGACGAGCTGTACAAGTCCGGACTCAGATCTCGAGCTCAAGCTTCGAATTCTGCAGTCGAC
GGTACCGCGAACAAGGTCTCAGAGGGTCACGTGAATTTCATCATTGCCTACAACATGCTCACTGGCATAA
GAGTTGCCGTCAGTAGATGTTCTGGGATCATGAAGCCACTCACCCCAGCAGATTTTAGGTTTACCAAAAA
ACTGGCCTTTGATTATCACGGCAATGAGCTTACTCCGTCATCCCAGTATGCATTTAAGTTCAAGGATTAT
TGTCCCGAGGTTTTCCGGGAGCTTAGAGCACTGTTTGGCCTCGATCCTGCCGATTATCTGGTGTCTCTCA
CATCTAAATACATCCTCTCAGAACTGAATAGCCCAGGAAAATCTGGGTCATTTTTTTATTATAGTCGCGA
TTACAAGTATATTATTAAGACTATTCACCACTCTGAACACATCCACCTCCGGAAACACATCCAAGAATAC
TATAACCATGTCCGCGATAACCCGAATACTCTTATTTGCCAATTTTATGGCCTGCATCGCGTCAAGATGC
CAATCTCCTTCCAGAACAAAATCAAACATCGAAAAATATATTTCCTGGTGATGAACAACCTGTTCCCCCC
ACATCTTGATATTCACATCACCTATGATCTCAAGGGATCCACATGGGGCAGGTTCACCAATCTTGACAAA
GAGCGCTTGGCTAAAGATCGCAGCTACCGCCCAGTGATGAAAGACCTTAACTGGCTGGAGGAGGGTCAAA
AGATTAAGTTCGGGCCACTGAAGAAAAAGACATTCCTTACCCAGCTTAAGAAGGATGTAGAGCTTCTGGC
CAAACTGAACACAATGAAATACAGCCTGCTTATTGGCATCCACGATATCAATAAAGCCAAAGAGGACGAC
TTGCAATTGGCGGACACTGCTAGCATTGAAGAACAGCCTCAAACGCAGGGCCCTATTAGGACAGGCACAG
GCACAGTTGTACGGCATTTCTTCCGCGAGTTCGAGGGCGGCATAAGAGCTAGCGACCAGTTTAACAACGA
CGTCGACCTTATTTATTATGTGGGGATAATCGACTTTCTGACAAACTACAGTGTCATGAAAAAACTCGAG
ACTTTTTGGCGCTCACTTCGACACGACACTAAATTGGTCAGCGCTATACCTCCACGGGATTATGCTAATC
GCTTTTACGAGTTTATCGAGGATTCCGTCTAACGGGATCCACCGGATCTAGATAACTGATCATAATCAGC
CATACCACATTTGTAGAGGTTTTACTTGCTTTAAAAAACCTCCCACACCTCCCCCTGAACCTGAAACATA
AAATGAATGCAATTGTTGTTGTTAACTTGTTTATTGCAGCTTATAATGGTTACAAATAAAGCAATAGCAT
CACAAATTTCACAAATAAAGCATTTTTTTCACTGCATTCTAGTTGTGGTTTGTCCAAACTCATCAATGTA
TCTTAACGCGTAAATTGTAAGCGTTAATATTTTGTTAAAATTCGCGTTAAATTTTTGTTAAATCAGCTCA
TTTTTTAACCAATAGGCCGAAATCGGCAAAATCCCTTATAAATCAAAAGAATAGACCGAGATAGGGT
[37 nt withheld, positions 2938-2974]
AAAGAACGTGGACTCCAACGTCAAAGG
[49 nt withheld, positions 3002-3050]
T
[91 nt withheld, positions 3052-3142]
G
[124 nt withheld, positions 3144-3267]
CAGGTGGCACTTTTCGGGGAAATGTGCGCGGAACCCCTATTTGTTTATTTTTCTAAATACATTCAAATAT
GTATCCGCTCATGAGACAATAACCCTGATAAATGCTTCAATAATATTGAAAAAGGAAGAGTCCTGAGGCG
GAAAGAACCAGCTGTGGAATGTGTGTCAGTTAGGGTGTGGAAAGTCCCCAGGCTCCCCAGCAGGCAGAAG
TATGCAAAGCATGCATCTCAATTAGTCAGCAACCAGGTGTGGAAAGTCCCCAGGCTCCCCAGCAGGCAGA
AGTATGCAAAGCATGCATCTCAATTAGTCAGCAACCATAGTCCCGCCCCTAACTCCGCCCATCCCGCCCC
TAACTCCGCCCAGTTCCGCCCATTCTCCGCCCCATGGCTGACTAATTTTTTTTATTTATGCAGAGGCCGA
GGCCGCCTCGGCCTCTGAGCTATTCCAGAAGTAGTGAGGAGGCTTTTTTGGAGGCCTAGGCTTTTGCAAA
GATCGATCAAGAGACAGGATGAGGATCGTTTCGCATGATTGAACAAGATGGATTGCACGCAGGTTCTCCG
GCCGCTTGGGTGGAGAGGCTATTCGGCTATGACTGGGCACAACAGACAATCGGCTGCTCTGATGCCGCCG
TGTTCCGGCTGTCAGCGCAGGGGCGCCCGGTTCTTTTTGTCAAGACCGACCTGTCCGGTGCCCTGAATGA
ACTGCAAGACGAGGCAGCGCGGCTATCGTGGCTGGCCACGACGGGCGTTCCTTGCGCAGCTGTGCTCGAC
GTTGTCACTGAAGCGGGAAGGGACTGGCTGCTATTGGGCGAAGTGCCGGGGCAGGATCTCCTGTCATCTC
ACCTTGCTCCTGCCGAGAAAGTATCCATCATGGCTGATGCAATGCGGCGGCTGCATACGCTTGATCCGGC
TACCTGCCCATTCGACCACCAAGCGAAACATCGCATCGAGCGAGCACGTACTCGGATGGAAGCCGGTCTT
GTCGATCAGGATGATCTGGACGAAGAGCATCAGGGGCTCGCGCCAGCCGAACTGTTCGCCAGGCTCAAGG
CGAGCATGCCCGACGGCGAGGATCTCGTCGTGACCCATGGCGATGCCTGCTTGCCGAATATCATGGTGGA
AAATGGCCGCTTTTCTGGATTCATCGACTGTGGCCGGCTGGGTGTGGCGGACCGCTATCAGGACATAGCG
TTGGCTACCCGTGATATTGCTGAAGAGCTTGGCGGCGAATGGGCTGACCGCTTCCTCGTGCTTTACGGTA
TCGCCGCTCCCGATTCGCAGCGCATCGCCTTCTATCGCCTTCTTGACGAGTTCTTCTGAGCGGGACTCTG
GGGTTCGAAATGACCGACCAAGCGACGCCCAACCTGCCATCACGAGATTTCGATTCCACCGCCGCCTTCT
ATGAAAGGTTGGGCTTCGGAATCGTTTTCCGGGACGCCGGCTGGATGATCCTCCAGCGCGGGGATCTCAT
GCTGGAGTTCTTCGCCCACCCTAGGGGGAGGCTAACTGAAACACGGAAGGAGACAATACCGGAAGGAACC
CGCGCTATGACGGCAATAAAAAGACAGAATAAAACGCACGGTGTTGGGTCGTTTGTTCATAAACGCGGGG
TTCGGTCCCAGGGCTGGCACTCTGTCGATACCCCACCGAGACCCCATTGGGGCCAATACGCCCGCGTTTC
TTCCTTTTCCCCACCCCACCCCCCAAGTTCGGGTGAAGGCCCAGGGCTCGCAGCCAACGTCGGGGCGGCA
GGCCCTGCCATAGCCTCAGGTTACTCATATATACTTTAGATTGATTTAAAACTTCATTTTTAATTTAAAA
GGATCTAGGTGAAGATCCTTTTTGATAATCTCATGACCAAAATCCCTTAACGTGAGTTTTCGTTCCACTG
AGCGTCAGACCCCGTAGAAAAGATCAAAGGATCTTCTTGAGATCCTTTTTTTCTGCGCGTAATCTGCTGC
TTGCAAACAAAAAAACCACCGCTACCAGCGGTGGTTTGTTTGCCGGATCAAGAGCTACCAACTCTTTTTC
CGAAGGTAACTGGCTTCAGCAGAGCGCAGATACCAAATACTGTTCTTCTAGTGTAGCCGTAGTTAGGCCA
CCACTTCAAGAACTCTGTAGCACCGCCTACATACCTCGCTCTGCTAATCCTGTTACCAGTGGCTGCTGCC
AGTGGCGATAAGTCGTGTCTTACCGGGTTGGACTCAAGACGATAGTTACCGGATAAGGCGCAGCGGTCGG
GCTGAACGGGGGGTTCGTGCACACAGCCCAGCTTGGAGCGAACGACCTACACCGAACTGAGATACCTACA
GCGTGAGCTATGAGAAAGCGCCACGCTTCCCGAAGGGAGAAAGGCGGACAGGTATCCGGTAAGCGGCAGG
GTCGGAACAGGAGAGCGCACGAGGGAGCTTCCAGGGGGAAACGCCTGGTATCTTTATAGTCCTGTCGGGT
TTCGCCACCTCTGACTTGAGCGTCGATTTTTGTGATGCTCGTCAGGGGGGCGGAGCCTATGGAAAAACGC
CAGCAACGCGGCCTTTTTACGGTTCCTGGCCTTTTGCTGGCCTTTTGCTCACATGTTCTTTCCTGCGTTA
TCCC
